Addgene plasmid #231522: pHAGE2-TetO-Salhel-POU
Purpose: Expresses Salpingoeca helianthica full-length POU in mammalian cells, for lentivirus generation
Depositing lab: Ralf Jauch. Depositing organization: University of Hong Kong. Publication: The emergence of Sox and POU transcription factors predates the origins of animal stem cells. Gao Y, Tan DS, Girbig M, Hu H, Zhou X, Xie Q, Yeung SW, Lee KS, Ho SY, Cojocaru V, Yan J, Hochberg GKA, de Mendoza A, Jauch R. Nat Commun. 2024 Nov 14;15(1):9868. doi: 10.1038/s41467-024-54152-x. PubMed 39543096.
Backbone
  Vector backbone: pHAGE2-TetO
  Vector type: Lentiviral
Growth in bacteria
  Bacterial resistance: Ampicillin, 100 μg/mL
  Growth temperature: 37°C
  Growth strain: NEB Stable
  Copy number: High Copy
Gene/Insert
  Gene/Insert name: POU
  Species: Salpingoeca helianthica
  Cloning method: Gene Synthesis
Terms and licenses: Academic/Nonprofit Terms; Industry Terms: Not Available to Industry
How to cite: pHAGE2-TetO-Salhel-POU was a gift from Ralf Jauch (Addgene plasmid # 231522 ; http://n2t.net/addgene:231522 ; RRID:Addgene_231522)
