[The description below was written by a language model from this plasmid's Addgene catalogue record and pLannotate feature annotations shown in this document.]
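Description:
pHAGE2-TetO-Salhel-POU is an HIV-1-derived lentiviral transfer plasmid of about 7.3 kb, built on the pHAGE2-TetO backbone for doxycycline-regulated expression of a transgene in mammalian cells. It is maintained in E. coli through a high-copy ColE1/pUC-type origin and selected with ampicillin via the bla gene. The catalogue lists a recombination-deficient strain, as is usual for repeat-containing lentiviral plasmids. The viral portion carries a truncated 5' LTR, the Ψ packaging signal with an adjoining gag fragment, the Rev response element for Rev-dependent export of the genomic RNA, and the cPPT/CTS, which aids nuclear import of the reverse-transcribed genome. At the downstream end there is a WPRE to boost transcript stability and expression, followed by a self-inactivating ΔU3 3' LTR that contains a loxP site. Because the 3' U3 region is copied to both ends of the provirus during reverse transcription, such a site can in principle allow Cre-mediated excision of the integrated cassette.

The payload is the full-length POU transcription factor gene from the choanoflagellate Salpingoeca helianthica, obtained by gene synthesis. The annotation software did not label this coding sequence, but an unannotated gap of roughly 1 kb between the promoter and the WPRE is where it presumably lies. Expression is driven by a tetracycline response element with seven tetO repeats fused to a minimal CMV promoter, so transcription requires a Tet transactivator supplied separately; none is encoded here. No tags, reporters or mammalian selection markers are annotated. The construct is intended for producing lentivirus to express this non-animal POU factor inducibly in mammalian cells, in the context of work on the evolutionary origins of Sox and POU factors relative to animal stem cells.
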