Features (pLannotate 1.2.2; 26 found; start..end, strand, type, name):
    377..634     +  LTR            5' LTR (truncated): truncated 5' long terminal repeat (LTR) from HIV-1
    681..806     +  misc_feature   HIV-1 Ψ: packaging signal of human immunodeficiency virus type 1
    790..1128    +  CDS            HIV-1 gag (fragment): gag protein from human immunodeficiency virus 1; gag
   1303..1536    +  misc_feature   RRE: The Rev response element (RRE) of HIV-1 allows for Rev-dependent mRNA export from the nucleus to the cytoplasm.
   1913..2013    +  CDS            Rev (fragment): human immunodeficiency virus 1 (HIV-1) Rev protein; rev; enhances nuclear export of unspliced and incompletely spliced viral mRNAs
   2058..2175    +  misc_feature   cPPT/CTS: central polypurine tract and central termination sequence of HIV-1
   2217..2237    -  promoter       SV40 promoter (fragment): SV40 enhancer and early promoter
   2251..2521    +  protein_bind   tetracycline response element: contains seven copies of the tetracycline operator tetO tetracycline repressor TetR
   2532..2549    +  misc_feature   MCS (fragment): pUC18/19 multiple cloning site
   2549..2616    +  promoter       tight TRE promoter (fragment): Tet-responsive promoter PTight, consisting of seven tet operator sequences followed by the minimal CMV promoter
   3688..4276    +  misc_feature   WPRE: woodchuck hepatitis virus posttranscriptional regulatory element
   4329..4348    +  misc_feature   cPPT/CTS (fragment): central polypurine tract and central termination sequence of HIV-1
   4350..4385    +  LTR            3' LTR (ΔU3) (fragment): self-inactivating 3' long terminal repeat (LTR) from HIV-1
   4406..4439    +  protein_bind   loxP: Cre-mediated recombination occurs in the 8-bp core sequence (GCATACAT). Cre recombinase
   4458..4638    +  LTR            5' LTR (truncated): truncated 5' long terminal repeat (LTR) from HIV-1
   4771..4875    +  promoter       AmpR promoter: bla
   4876..5736    +  CDS            AmpR: β-lactamase; bla; confers resistance to ampicillin, carbenicillin, and related antibiotics
   5907..6495    +  rep_origin     ori: high-copy-number ColE1/pMB1/pBR322/pUC origin of replication
   6678..6732    +  CDS            lacI (fragment): lac repressor; lacI; The lac repressor binds to the lac operator to inhibit transcription in E. coli. This inhibition can be relieved by adding lactose or isopropyl-β-D-thiogalactopyranoside (IPTG).
   6738..6831    +  rep_origin     SV40 ori (fragment): SV40 origin of replication
   6856..6893    +  CDS            lacI (fragment): lac repressor; lacI; The lac repressor binds to the lac operator to inhibit transcription in E. coli. This inhibition can be relieved by adding lactose or isopropyl-β-D-thiogalactopyranoside (IPTG).
   6906..6927    +  protein_bind   CAP binding site: CAP binding activates transcription in the presence of cAMP. E. coli catabolite activator protein
   6942..6972    +  promoter       lac promoter: promoter for the E. coli lac operon
   6980..6996    +  protein_bind   lac operator: The lac repressor binds to the lac operator to inhibit transcription in E. coli. This inhibition can be relieved by adding lactose or isopropyl-β-D-thiogalactopyranoside (IPTG). lac repressor encoded by lacI
   7030..7113    +  polyA_signal   SV40 poly(A) signal (fragment): SV40 polyadenylation signal
   7280..329     +  CDS            nef (fragment) (across the origin): NEF_HV1BR - Experimental evidence at protein level: Swiss-Prot protein existence level 1. Extracellular Nef protein targets CD4(+) T-lymphocytes for apoptosis by interacting with CXCR4 surface receptors (PubMed:14990729). From Human immunodeficiency virus type 1 group M subtype B (isolate BRU/LAI) (HIV-1).
>Addgene plasmid #231522 | pHAGE2-TetO-Salhel-POU | addgene full sequence | sequence record 465412 | Addgene NGS Result
TGGAAGGGCTAATTCACTCCCAAAGAAGACAAGATATCCTTGATCTGTGGATCTACCACACACAAGGCTA
CTTCCCTGATTAGCAGAACTACACACCAGGGCCAGGGGTCAGATATCCACTGACCTTTGGATGGTGCTAC
AAGCTAGTACCAGTTGAGCCAGATAAGGTAGAAGAGGCCAATAAAGGAGAGAACACCAGCTTGTTACACC
CTGTGAGCCTGCATGGGATGGATGACCCGGAGAGAGAAGTGTTAGAGTGGAGGTTTGACAGCCGCCTAGC
ATTTCATCACGTGGCCCGAGAGCTGCATCCGGAGTACTTCAAGAACTGCTGATATCGAGCTTGCTACAAG
GGACTTTCCGCTGGGGACTTTCCAGGGAGGCGTGGCCTGGGCGGGACTGGGGAGTGGCGAGCCCTCAGAT
CCTGCATATAAGCAGCTGCTTTTTGCCTGTACTGGGTCTCTCTGGTTAGACCAGATCTGAGCCTGGGAGC
TCTCTGGCTAACTAGGGAACCCACTGCTTAAGCCTCAATAAAGCTTGCCTTGAGTGCTTCAAGTAGTGTG
TGCCCGTCTGTTGTGTGACTCTGGTAACTAGAGATCCCTCAGACCCTTTTAGTCAGTGTGGAAAATCTCT
AGCAGTGGCGCCCGAACAGGGACTTGAAAGCGAAAGGGAAACCAGAGGAGCTCTCTCGACGCAGGACTCG
GCTTGCTGAAGCGCGCACGGCAAGAGGCGAGGGGCGGCGACTGGTGAGTACGCCAAAAATTTTGACTAGC
GGAGGCTAGAAGGAGAGAGATGGGTGCGAGAGCGTCAGTATTAAGCGGGGGAGAATTAGATCGCGATGGG
AAAAAATTCGGTTAAGGCCAGGGGGAAAGAAAAAATATAAATTAAAACATATAGTATGGGCAAGCAGGGA
GCTAGAACGATTCGCAGTTAATCCTGGCCTGTTAGAAACATCAGAAGGCTGTAGACAAATACTGGGACAG
CTACAACCATCCCTTCAGACAGGATCAGAAGAACTTAGATCATTATATAATACAGTAGCAACCCTCTATT
GTGTGCATCAAAGGATAGAGATAAAAGACACCAAGGAAGCTTTAGACAAGATAGAGGAAGAGCAAAACAA
AAGTAAGACCACCGCACAGCAAGCGGCCGGCCGCTGATCTTCAGACCTGGAGGAGGAGATATGAGGGACA
ATTGGAGAAGTGAATTATATAAATATAAAGTAGTAAAAATTGAACCATTAGGAGTAGCACCCACCAAGGC
AAAGAGAAGAGTGGTGCAGAGAGAAAAAAGAGCAGTGGGAATAGGAGCTTTGTTCCTTGGGTTCTTGGGA
GCAGCAGGAAGCACTATGGGCGCAGCGTCAATGACGCTGACGGTACAGGCCAGACAATTATTGTCTGGTA
TAGTGCAGCAGCAGAACAATTTGCTGAGGGCTATTGAGGCGCAACAGCATCTGTTGCAACTCACAGTCTG
GGGCATCAAGCAGCTCCAGGCAAGAATCCTGGCTGTGGAAAGATACCTAAAGGATCAACAGCTCCTGGGG
ATTTGGGGTTGCTCTGGAAAACTCATTTGCACCACTGCTGTGCCTTGGAATGCTAGTTGGAGTAATAAAT
CTCTGGAACAGATTTGGAATCACACGACCTGGATGGAGTGGGACAGAGAAATTAACAATTACACAAGCTT
AATACACTCCTTAATTGAAGAATCGCAAAACCAGCAAGAAAAGAATGAACAAGAATTATTGGAATTAGAT
AAATGGGCAAGTTTGTGGAATTGGTTTAACATAACAAATTGGCTGTGGTATATAAAATTATTCATAATGA
TAGTAGGAGGCTTGGTAGGTTTAAGAATAGTTTTTGCTGTACTTTCTATAGTGAATAGAGTTAGGCAGGG
ATATTCACCATTATCGTTTCAGACCCACCTCCCAACCCCGAGGGGACCCGACAGGCCCGAAGGAATAGAA
GAAGAAGGTGGAGAGAGAGACAGAGACAGATCCATTCGATTAGTGAACGGATCTCGACGGTATCGCCGAA
TTCACAAATGGCAGTATTCATCCACAATTTTAAAAGAAAAGGGGGGATTGGGGGGTACAGTGCAGGGGAA
AGAATAGTAGACATAATAGCAACAGACATACAAACTAAAGAATTACAAAAACAAATTACAAAAATTCAAA
ATTTTCGGGTTTATTACAGGGACAGCAGAGATCCAGTTTGGACTAGTCCACACCCTAACTGACACACTCG
AGTTTACCACTCCCTATCAGTGATAGAGAAAAGTGAAAGTCGAGTTTACCACTCCCTATCAGTGATAGAG
AAAAGTGAAAGTCGAGTTTACCACTCCCTATCAGTGATAGAGAAAAGTGAAAGTCGAGTTTACCACTCCC
TATCAGTGATAGAGAAAAGTGAAAGTCGAGTTTACCACTCCCTATCAGTGATAGAGAAAAGTGAAAGTCG
AGTTTACCACTCCCTATCAGTGATAGAGAAAAGTGAAAGTCGAGTTTACCACTCCCTATCAGTGATAGAG
AAAAGTGAAAGTCGAGCTCGGTACCCGGGTCGAGGTAGGCATGTACGGTGGGAGGCCTATATAAGCAGAG
CTCGTTTAGTGAACCGTCAGATCGCCTGGAGACGCCATCCACGCTGTTTTGACCTCCATAGAAGACACCG
GGACCGATCCAGCCTGCGGCCACCACCGGTATGGAGGAGGCCCCTCAGCACCCTGTCCCCGAAGTGGTGC
CTGTCCCTGCCGCCCCTACCGACGAGATGGGCCCTAACATCAGCAAGGAGATGTACGAGGCTAGGAGGAG
CGAGGGCATCAGAGCTGTGTTTAGGCTGGCCGGCCTGCTCCTGCTGAGGGCTAGCGGCACCGAAAGCAGC
CAAGAGGCCGCTCTGGCCCTGAACGCTAGCCTGGCCCAAGCCACCGAGTTCATCCCTAGCCTGCCTACCC
TGCTGAGGAGCTACGGCATGGAGCAGCCTGAGGACGCCACCATCAACGACCAAGACGCCGTGATCGCCCT
GGTGCAAGACCTGTTCGCCTGTATCAGCGCCGCTGCCCACCCTGTGCCTGAGAGCGACGACGTGGCTAGC
CTGAGGAAGAAGCTGCTGGGCCTGGCCCCTAGGCCTGAGGACAGCGACGAGGTGGGCATGGATAGGCTGA
GGAAGTTCGCCGCCTTCCTGCAAGAGTGGAGGAGCAGCAGACTGAGCCAAATGCAGTTCCTGGACCTGAT
GCACGCCCACTGCCCTGTGAAGTACACACAGACCTGCCTGAGCAGATTCGAGAAGGGCAACCTGAGCTAT
CAGAGCATGAGGAGGATGCACGGCTACATCGAGAAGACCATGCTGGCCTTCGCCGAGAACCCTTTCAGCG
CCCCTGCCACCGTGAGGAAGAGGAAGCAGAGGGAGACCATCAGCACACAGATTAGGCAGACCCTGGAGCA
GCAGTTCAGCCTGAACCCTAGGCCTAGCCTGGATCAGCTGCAGACCATCGCTAGGACCCTGGGACTGAGC
CTGGAGACCACAAGGTACTGGTTTCAGAACGCTAGGAGCGGACAGAAGAAGGGAAGGCCTAGCGACGTGG
AAATCGGCTGTAGGCCTGAGCCTGACGGCGAGGGAGGCGAGGCTAACGTGCCTGTGCCTACCGACGCCGT
GGTGGACGCCCCTCCCCCTGCCCCTTAAGTCGACATCGATAGATCCTAATCAACCTCTGGATTACAAAAT
TTGTGAAAGATTGACTGGTATTCTTAACTATGTTGCTCCTTTTACGCTATGTGGATACGCTGCTTTAATG
CCTTTGTATCATGCTATTGCTTCCCGTATGGCTTTCATTTTCTCCTCCTTGTATAAATCCTGGTTGCTGT
CTCTTTATGAGGAGTTGTGGCCCGTTGTCAGGCAACGTGGCGTGGTGTGCACTGTGTTTGCTGACGCAAC
CCCCACTGGTTGGGGCATTGCCACCACCTGTCAGCTCCTTTCCGGGACTTTCGCTTTCCCCCTCCCTATT
GCCACGGCGGAACTCATCGCCGCCTGCCTTGCCCGCTGCTGGACAGGGGCTCGGCTGTTGGGCACTGACA
ATTCCGTGGTGTTGTCGGGGAAATCATCGTCCTTTCCTTGGCTGCTCGCCTGTGTTGCCACCTGGATTCT
GCGCGGGACGTCCTTCTGCTACGTCCCTTCGGCCCTCAATCCAGCGGACCTTCCTTCCCGCGGCCTGCTG
CCGGCTCTGCGGCCTCTTCCGCGTCTTCGCCTTCGCCCTCAGACGAGTCGGATCTCCCTTTGGGCCGCCT
CCCCGCCTGGTACCTTTAAGACCAATGACTTACAAGGCAGCTGTAGATCTTAGCCACTTTTTAAAAGAAA
AGGGGGGACTGGAAGGGCTAATTCACTCCCAACGAAGACAAGATCACCTGCAGGACAGGCGCGCCATAAC
TTCGTATAGCATACATTATACGAAGTTATCTGCTTTTTGCTTGTACTGGGTCTCTCTGGTTAGACCAGAT
CTGAGCCTGGGAGCTCTCTGGCTAACTAGGGAACCCACTGCTTAAGCCTCAATAAAGCTTGCCTTGAGTG
CTTCAAGTAGTGTGTGCCCGTCTGTTGTGTGACTCTGGTAACTAGAGATCCCTCAGACCCTTTTAGTCAG
TGTGGAAAATCTCTAGCACCCGGGCGATTAAGGAAAGGGCTAGATCATTCTTGAAGACGAAAGGGCCTCG
TGATACGCCTATTTTTATAGGTTAATGTCATGATAATAATGGTTTCTTAGACGTCAGGTGGCACTTTTCG
GGGAAATGTGCGCGGAACCCCTATTTGTTTATTTTTCTAAATACATTCAAATATGTATCCGCTCATGAGA
CAATAACCCTGATAAATGCTTCAATAATATTGAAAAAGGAAGAGTATGAGTATTCAACATTTCCGTGTCG
CCCTTATTCCCTTTTTTGCGGCATTTTGCCTTCCTGTTTTTGCTCACCCAGAAACGCTGGTGAAAGTAAA
AGATGCTGAAGATCAGTTGGGTGCACGAGTGGGTTACATCGAACTGGATCTCAACAGCGGTAAGATCCTT
GAGAGTTTTCGCCCCGAAGAACGTTTTCCAATGATGAGCACTTTTAAAGTTCTGCTATGTGGCGCGGTAT
TATCCCGTGTTGACGCCGGGCAAGAGCAACTCGGTCGCCGCATACACTATTCTCAGAATGACTTGGTTGA
GTACTCACCAGTCACAGAAAAGCATCTTACGGATGGCATGACAGTAAGAGAATTATGCAGTGCTGCCATA
ACCATGAGTGATAACACTGCGGCCAACTTACTTCTGACAACGATCGGAGGACCGAAGGAGCTAACCGCTT
TTTTGCACAACATGGGGGATCATGTAACTCGCCTTGATCGTTGGGAACCGGAGCTGAATGAAGCCATACC
AAACGACGAGCGTGACACCACGATGCCTGTAGCAATGGCAACAACGTTGCGCAAACTATTAACTGGCGAA
CTACTTACTCTAGCTTCCCGGCAACAATTAATAGACTGGATGGAGGCGGATAAAGTTGCAGGACCACTTC
TGCGCTCGGCCCTTCCGGCTGGCTGGTTTATTGCTGATAAATCTGGAGCCGGTGAGCGTGGGTCTCGCGG
TATCATTGCAGCACTGGGGCCAGATGGTAAGCCCTCCCGTATCGTAGTTATCTACACGACGGGGAGTCAG
GCAACTATGGATGAACGAAATAGACAGATCGCTGAGATAGGTGCCTCACTGATTAAGCATTGGTAACTGT
CAGACCAAGTTTACTCATATATACTTTAGATTGATTTAAAACTTCATTTTTAATTTAAAAGGATCTAGGT
GAAGATCCTTTTTGATAATCTCATGACCAAAATCCCTTAACGTGAGTTTTCGTTCCACTGAGCGTCAGAC
CCCGTAGAAAAGATCAAAGGATCTTCTTGAGATCCTTTTTTTCTGCGCGTAATCTGCTGCTTGCAAACAA
AAAAACCACCGCTACCAGCGGTGGTTTGTTTGCCGGATCAAGAGCTACCAACTCTTTTTCCGAAGGTAAC
TGGCTTCAGCAGAGCGCAGATACCAAATACTGTTCTTCTAGTGTAGCCGTAGTTAGGCCACCACTTCAAG
AACTCTGTAGCACCGCCTACATACCTCGCTCTGCTAATCCTGTTACCAGTGGCTGCTGCCAGTGGCGATA
AGTCGTGTCTTACCGGGTTGGACTCAAGACGATAGTTACCGGATAAGGCGCAGCGGTCGGGCTGAACGGG
GGGTTCGTGCACACAGCCCAGCTTGGAGCGAACGACCTACACCGAACTGAGATACCTACAGCGTGAGCTA
TGAGAAAGCGCCACGCTTCCCGAAGGGAGAAAGGCGGACAGGTATCCGGTAAGCGGCAGGGTCGGAACAG
GAGAGCGCACGAGGGAGCTTCCAGGGGGAAACGCCTGGTATCTTTATAGTCCTGTCGGGTTTCGCCACCT
CTGACTTGAGCGTCGATTTTTGTGATGCTCGTCAGGGGGGCGGAGCCTATGGAAAAACGCCAGCAACGCG
GCCTTTTTACGGTTCCTGGCCTTTTGCTGGCCTTTTGCTCACATGTTCTTTCCTGCGTTATCCCCTGATT
CTGTGGATAACCGTATTACCGCCTTTGAGTGAGCTGATACCGCTCGCCGCAGCCGAACGACCGAGCGCAG
CGAGTCAGTGAGCGAGGAAGCGGAAGAGCGCCCAATACGCAAACCGCCTCTCCCCGCGCGTTGGCCGATT
CATTAATGCAGCAAGCTCATGGCTGACTAATTTTTTTTATTTATGCAGAGGCCGAGGCCGCCTCGGCCTC
TGAGCTATTCCAGAAGTAGTGAGGAGGCTTTTTTGGAGGCCTAGGCTTTTGCAAAAAGCTCCCCGTGGCA
CGACAGGTTTCCCGACTGGAAAGCGGGCAGTGAGCGCAACGCAATTAATGTGAGTTAGCTCACTCATTAG
GCACCCCAGGCTTTACACTTTATGCTTCCGGCTCGTATGTTGTGTGGAATTGTGAGCGGATAACAATTTC
ACACAGGAAACAGCTATGACATGATTACGAATTTCACAAATAAAGCATTTTTTTCACTGCATTCTAGTTG
TGGTTTGTCCAAACTCATCAATGTATCTTATCATGTCTGGATCAACTGGATAACTCAAGCTAACCAAAAT
CATCCCAAACTTCCCACCCCATACCCTATTACCACTGCCAATTACCTGTGGTTTCATTTACTCTAAACCT
GTGATTCCTCTGAATTATTTTCATTTTAAAGAAATTGTATTTGTTAAATATGTACTACAAACTTAGTAGT
